>Addgene plasmid #156487 | pD649-HAsp-TNFRSF12A-Fc(DAPA)-AviTag-6xHis | addgene full sequence | sequence record 368388 | Addgene NGS Result
ATCGAGCGGGTCACCGAGCTGCAAGAACTCTTCCTCACGCGCGTCGGGCTCGACATCGGCAAGGTGTGGG
TCGCGGACGACGGCGCCGCGGTGGCGGTCTGGACCACGCCGGAGAGCGTCGAAGCGGGGGCGGTGTTCGC
CGAGATCGGCCCGCGCATGGCCGAGTTGAGCGGTTCCCGGCTGGCCGCGCAGCAACAGATGGAAGGCCTC
CTGGCGCCGCACCGGCCCAAGGAGCCCGCGTGGTTCCTGGCCACCGTCGGCGTCTCGCCCGACCACCAGG
GCAAGGGTCTGGGCAGCGCCGTCGTGCTCCCCGGAGTGGAGGCGGCCGAGCGCGCCGGGGTGCCCGCCTT
CCTGGAGACATCCGCGCCCCGCAACCTCCCCTTCTACGAGCGGCTCGGCTTCACCGTCACCGCCGACGTC
GAGGTGCCCGAAGGACCGCGCACCTGGTGCATGACCCGCAAGCCCGGTGCCTGACACGTGCTACGAGATT
TCGATTCCACCGCCGCCTTCTATGAAAGGTTGGGCTTCGGAATCGTTTTCCGGGACGCCGGCTGGATGAT
CCTCCAGCGCGGGGATCTCATGCTGGAGTTCTTCGCCCACCCCAACTTGTTTATTGCAGCTTATAATGGT
TACAAATAAAGCAATAGCATCACAAATTTCACAAATAAAGCATTTTTTTCACTGCATTCTAGTTGTGGTT
TGTCCAAACTCATCAATGTATCTTATCATGTCTGTATACCGTCGACCTCTAGCTAGAGCTTGGCGTAATC
ATGGTCATTACCAATGCTTAATCAGTGAGGCACCTATCTCAGCGATCTGTCTATTTCGTTCATCCATAGT
TGCCTGACTCCCCGTCGTGTAGATAACTACGATACGGGAGGGCTTACCATCTGGCCCCAGCGCTGCGATG
ATACCGCGAGAACCACGCTCACCGGCTCCGGATTTATCAGCAATAAACCAGCCAGCCGGAAGGGCCGAGC
GCAGAAGTGGTCCTGCAACTTTATCCGCCTCCATCCAGTCTATTAATTGTTGCCGGGAAGCTAGAGTAAG
TAGTTCGCCAGTTAATAGTTTGCGCAACGTTGTTGCCATCGCTACAGGCATCGTGGTGTCACGCTCGTCG
TTTGGTATGGCTTCATTCAGCTCCGGTTCCCAACGATCAAGGCGAGTTACATGATCCCCCATGTTGTGCA
AAAAAGCGGTTAGCTCCTTCGGTCCTCCGATCGTTGTCAGAAGTAAGTTGGCCGCAGTGTTATCACTCAT
GGTTATGGCAGCACTGCATAATTCTCTTACTGTCATGCCATCCGTAAGATGCTTTTCTGTGACTGGTGAG
TACTCAACCAAGTCATTCTGAGAATAGTGTATGCGGCGACCGAGTTGCTCTTGCCCGGCGTCAATACGGG
ATAATACCGCGCCACATAGCAGAACTTTAAAAGTGCTCATCATTGGAAAACGTTCTTCGGGGCGAAAACT
CTCAAGGATCTTACCGCTGTTGAGATCCAGTTCGATGTAACCCACTCGTGCACCCAACTGATCTTCAGCA
TCTTTTACTTTCACCAGCGTTTCTGGGTGAGCAAAAACAGGAAGGCAAAATGCCGCAAAAAAGGGAATAA
GGGCGACACGGAAATGTTGAATACTCATATTCTTCCTTTTTCAATATTATTGAAGCATTTATCAGGGTTA
TTGTCTCATGAGCGGATACATATTTGAATGTATTTAGAAAAATAAACAAATAGGGGTCAGTGTTACAACC
AATTAACCAATTCTGAACATTATCGCGAGCCCATTTATACCTGAATATGGCTCATAACACCCCTTGCTCA
TGACCAAAATCCCTTAACGTGAGTTACGCGCGCGTCGTTCCACTGAGCGTCAGACCCCGTAGAAAAGATC
AAAGGATCTTCTTGAGATCCTTTTTTTCTGCGCGTAATCTGCTGCTTGCAAACAAAAAAACCACCGCTAC
CAGCGGTGGTTTGTTTGCCGGATCAAGAGCTACCAACTCTTTTTCCGAAGGTAACTGGCTTCAGCAGAGC
GCAGATACCAAATACTGTTCTTCTAGTGTAGCCGTAGTTAGCCCACCACTTCAAGAACTCTGTAGCACCG
CCTACATACCTCGCTCTGCTAATCCTGTTACCAGTGGCTGCTGCCAGTGGCGATAAGTCGTGTCTTACCG
GGTTGGACTCAAGACGATAGTTACCGGATAAGGCGCAGCGGTCGGGCTGAACGGGGGGTTCGTGCACACA
GCCCAGCTTGGAGCGAACGACCTACACCGAACTGAGATACCTACAGCGTGAGCTATGAGAAAGCGCCACG
CTTCCCGAAGGGAGAAAGGCGGACAGGTATCCGGTAAGCGGCAGGGTCGGAACAGGAGAGCGCACGAGGG
AGCTTCCAGGGGGAAACGCCTGGTATCTTTATAGTCCTGTCGGGTTTCGCCACCTCTGACTTGAGCGTCG
ATTTTTGTGATGCTCGTCAGGGGGGCGGAGCCTATGGAAAAACGCCAGCAACGCGGCCTTTTTACGGTTC
CTGGCCTTTTGCTGGCCTTTTGCTCACATGTTCTTTCCTGCGTTATCCCCTGATTCTGTGGATAACCGTA
TTACCGCCTTTGAGTGAGCTGATACCGCTCGCCGCAGCCGAACGACCGAGCGCAGCGAGTCAGTGAGCGA
GGAAGCGGAAGGCGAGAGTAGGGAACTGCCAGGCATCAAACTAAGCAGAAGGCCCCTGACGGATGGCCTT
TTTGCGTTTCTACAAACTCTTTCTGTGTTGTAAAACGACGGCCAGTCTTAAGCTCGGGCCCCCTGGGCGG
TTCTGATAACGAGTAATCGTTAATCCGCAAATAACGTAAAAACCCGCTTCGGCGGGTTTTTTTATGGGGG
GAGTTTAGGGAAAGAGCATTTGTCAGAATATTTAAGGGCGCCTGTCACTTTGCTTGATATATGAGAATTA
TTTAACCTTATAAATGAGAAAAAAGCAACGCACTTTAAATAAGATACGTTGCTTTTTCGATTGATGAACA
CCTATAATTAAACTATTCATCTATTATTTATGATTTTTTGTATATACAATATTTCTAGTTTGTTAAAGAG
AATTAAGAAAATAAATCTCGAAAATAATAAAGGGAAAATCAGTTTTTGATATCAAAATTATACATGTCAA
CGATAATACAAAATATAATACAAACTATAAGATGTTATCAGTATTTATTATCATTTAGAATAAATTTTGT
GTCGCCCTTAATTGTGAGCGGATAACAATTACGAGCTTCATGCACAGTGGCGTTGACTCAATATTGGCCA
TTAGCCATATTATTCATTGGTTATATAGCATAAATCAATATTGGCTATTGGCCATTGCATACGTTGTATC
TATATCATAATATGTACATTTATATTGGCTCATGTCCAATATGACCGCCATGTTGGCATTGATTATTGAC
TAGTTATTAATAGTAATCAATTACGGGGTCATTAGTTCATAGCCCATATATGGAGTTCCGCGTTACATAA
CTTACGGTAAATGGCCCGCCTGGCTGACCGCCCAACGACCCCCGCCCATTGACGTCAATAATGACGTATG
TTCCCATAGTAACGCCAATAGGGACTTTCCATTGACGTCAATGGGTGGAGTATTTACGGTAAACTGCCCA
CTTGGCAGTACATCAAGTGTATCATATGCCAAGTACGCCCCCTATTGACGTCAATGACGGTAAATGGCCC
GCCTGGCATTATGCCCAGTACATGACCTTATGGGACTTTCCTACTTGGCAGTACATCTACGTATTAGTCA
TCGCTATTACCATGGTGATGCGGTTTTGGCAGTACATCAATGGGCGTGGATAGCGGTTTGACTCACGGGG
ATTTCCAAGTCTCCACCCCATTGACGTCAATGGGAGTTTGTTTTGGCACCAAAATCAACGGGACTTTCCA
AAATGTCGTAACAACTCCGCCCCATTGACGCAAATGGGCGGTAGGCGTGTACGGTGGGAGGTCTATATAA
GCAGAGCTCGTTTAGTGAACCGTCAGATCGCCTGGAGACGCCATCCACGCTGTTTTGACCTCCATAGAAG
ACACCGGGACCGATCCAGCCTCCGCGGCCGGGAACGGTGCATTGGAACGCGGATTCCCCGTGCCAAGAGT
GACGTAAGTACCGCCTATAGAGTCTATAGGCCCACCCCCTTGGCTTCGTTAGAACGCGGCTACAATTAAT
ACATAACCTTATGTATCATACACATACGATTTAGGTGACACTATAGAATAACATCCACTTTGCCTTTCTC
TCCACAGGTGTCCACTCCCAGGTCCAACTGCACCTCGGTTCTATCGAAAACGCGCCTGCTAGCGCCACCA
TGAAGACCATCATTGCCCTGAGCTACATCTTCTGCCTGGTGTTCGCTGCGGCCGCCGAACAAGCTCCTGG
AACAGCTCCTTGTAGCAGAGGAAGCTCTTGGAGCGCCGACCTGGACAAGTGTATGGATTGCGCCAGCTGC
AGAGCCCGGCCTCACTCTGATTTTTGTCTGGGATGTGCCGCCGCTCCTCCTGCTCCTTTTAGACTGCTTT
GGCCTGGCGCGCCGGGCGGCGACAAGACCCACACCTGCCCCCCCTGCCCAGCTCCAGAACTGCTGGGAGG
GCCTTCCGTGTTCCTGTTCCCCCCCAAGCCCAAGGACACCCTGATGATCAGCAGGACCCCCGAGGTGACC
TGCGTGGTGGTGGCCGTGTCCCACGAGGACCCAGAGGTGAAGTTCAACTGGTACGTGGACGGCGTGGAGG
TGCACAACGCCAAGACCAAGCCCAGAGAGGAGCAGTACAACAGCACCTACAGGGTGGTGTCCGTGCTGAC
CGTGCTGCACCAGGACTGGCTGAACGGCAAAGAATACAAGTGCAAAGTCTCCAACAAGGCCCTGGCTGCC
CCAATCGAAAAGACAATCAGCAAGGCCAAGGGCCAGCCACGGGAGCCCCAGGTGTACACCCTGCCCCCCA
GCCGGGAGGAGATGACCAAGAACCAGGTGTCCCTGACCTGTCTGGTGAAGGGCTTCTACCCCAGCGATAT
CGCCGTGGAGTGGGAGAGCAACGGCCAGCCCGAGAACAACTACAAGACCACCCCCCCAGTGCTGGACAGC
GACGGCAGCTTCTTCCTGTACAGCAAGCTGACCGTGGACAAGTCCAGGTGGCAGCAGGGCAACGTGTTCA
GCTGCAGCGTGATGCACGAGGCCCTGCACAACCACTACACCCAGAAGTCCCTGAGCCTGAGCCCCGGCGG
CAGCGGTCTTAATGATATTTTCGAGGCTCAGAAGATTGAGTGGCATGAACACCACCACCATCACCACTAA
GGCCGGCCTGTAGTCACTGGCACAACGCGTTACCCGGTAAGCCAATCGGGTATACACGGTCGTCATACTG
CAGACAGGGTTCTTCTACTTTGCAAGATAGTCTTGAGTAGTAAAATAAATAGATAGAGAAAATCAGCCTC
GACTGTGCCTTCTAGTTGCCAGCCATCTGTTGTTTGCCCCTCCCCCGTGCCTTCCTTGACCCTGGAAGGT
GCCACTCCCACTGTCCTTTCCTAATAAAATGAGGAAATTGCATCACAACACTCAACCCTATCTCGGTCTA
TTCTTTTGATTTATAAGGGATTTTGCCGATTTCGGCCTATTGGTTAAAAAATGAGCTGATTTAACAAAAA
TTTAACGCGAATTAATTCTGTGGAATGTGTGTCAGTTAGGGTGTGGAAAGTCCCCAGGCTCCCCAGCAGG
CAGAAGTATGCAAAGCATGCATCTCAATTAGTCAGCAACCAGGTGTGGAAAGTCCCCAGGCTCCCCAGCA
GGCAGAAGTATGCAAAGCATGCATCTCAATTAGTCAGCAACCATAGTCCCGCCCCTAACTCCGCCCATCC
CGCCCCTAACTCCGCCCAGTTCCGCCCATTCTCCGCCCCATGGCTGACTAATTTTTTTTATTTATGCAGA
GGCCGAGGCCGCCTCTGCCTCTGAGCTATTCCAGAAGTAGTGAGGAGGCTTTTTTGGAGGCCTAGGCTTT
TGCAAAAAGCTCCCGGGAGCTTGTATATCCATTTTCGGATCTGATCAGCACGTGTTGACAATTAATCATC
GGCATAGTATATCGGCATAGTATAATACGACAAGGTGAGGAACTAAACCATGACCGAGTACAAGCCCACG
GTGCGCCTCGCCACCCGCGACGACGTCCCCAGGGCCGTACGCACCCTCGCCGCCGCGTTCGCCGACTACC
CCGCCACGCGCCACACCGTCGATCCGGACCGCCAC
Features (pLannotate 1.2.2; 21 found; start..end, strand, type, name):
    484..609     +  CDS            ble (fragment): BLE_KLEPN - Experimental evidence at protein level: Swiss-Prot protein existence level 1. Binding protein with a strong affinity to the bleomycin family of antibiotics. Binds to CL990; an antimitotic-antibiotic compound. From Klebsiella pneumoniae.
    604..725     +  polyA_signal   SV40 poly(A) signal: SV40 polyadenylation signal
    778..1638    -  CDS            AmpR: β-lactamase; bla; confers resistance to ampicillin, carbenicillin, and related antibiotics
   1641..1737    -  promoter       AmpR promoter (fragment): bla
   1767..1791    -  CDS            KanR (fragment): aminoglycoside phosphotransferase; aph(3')-Ia; confers resistance to kanamycin
   1902..2490    +  rep_origin     ori: high-copy-number ColE1/pMB1/pBR322/pUC origin of replication
   2715..2732    +  terminator     rrnB T2 terminator (fragment): transcription terminator T2 from the E. coli rrnB gene
   2757..2776    -  CDS            lacZα (fragment): LacZα fragment of β-galactosidase; lacZ fragment
   3232..3248    +  protein_bind   lac operator: The lac repressor binds to the lac operator to inhibit transcription in E. coli. This inhibition can be relieved by adding lactose or isopropyl-β-D-thiogalactopyranoside (IPTG). lac repressor encoded by lacI
   3491..3794    +  enhancer       CMV enhancer: human cytomegalovirus immediate early enhancer
   3795..3998    +  promoter       CMV promoter: human cytomegalovirus (CMV) immediate early promoter
   4134..4177    +  intron         CMV intron (fragment): modified intron A from human cytomegalovirus
   4229..4247    +  promoter       SP6 promoter: promoter for bacteriophage SP6 RNA polymerase
   4251..4288    +  CDS            IgH signal sequence (fragment): signal sequence from the mouse immunoglobulin heavy chain variable region
   4376..4555    +  CDS            TNFRSF12A (fragment): TNR12_HUMAN - Also known as FN14. Experimental evidence at protein level: Swiss-Prot protein existence level 1. Receptor for TNFSF12/TWEAK. Weak inducer of apoptosis in some cell types. Promotes angiogenesis and the proliferation of endothelial cells. May modulate cellular adhesion to matrix proteins. From Homo sapiens (Human).
   4571..5248    +  CDS            IGHG1 (fragment): IGHG1_HUMAN - Experimental evidence at protein level: Swiss-Prot protein existence level 1. Constant region of immunoglobulin heavy chains. Immunoglobulins, also known as antibodies, are membrane-bound or secreted glycoproteins produced by B lymphocytes. In the recognition phase of humoral immunity, the membrane-bound immunoglobulins serve as receptors which, upon binding of a specific antigen, trigger the clonal expansion and differentiation of B lymphocytes into immunoglobulins- secreting plasma cells. Secreted immunoglobulins mediate the effector phase of humoral immunity, which results in
   5463..5574    +  polyA_signal   bGH poly(A) signal: bovine growth hormone polyadenylation signal
   5575..5683    +  rep_origin     f1 ori (fragment): f1 bacteriophage origin of replication; arrow indicates direction of (+) strand synthesis
   5697..6026    +  promoter       SV40 promoter: SV40 enhancer and early promoter
   6074..6121    +  promoter       EM7 promoter: synthetic bacterial promoter&nbsp
   6140..474     +  CDS            PuroR (fragment) (across the origin): puromycin N-acetyltransferase; pac from Streptomyces; confers resistance to puromycin
