[The description below was written by a language model from this plasmid's Addgene catalogue record and pLannotate feature annotations shown in this document.]
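Description:
pD649-HAsp-TNFRSF12A-Fc(DAPA)-AviTag-6xHis is a mammalian expression plasmid built on the pD649 backbone for producing a secreted, soluble form of the extracellular domain of human TNFRSF12A (also called FN14, CD266 or TWEAKR), the receptor for TWEAK. It is maintained in E. coli at high copy through a ColE1/pUC-type origin and selected with ampicillin via the β-lactamase gene. The annotation also detects an SV40 early promoter and EM7 promoter upstream of a puromycin N-acetyltransferase reading frame followed by an SV40 polyadenylation signal, which would normally allow puromycin selection in mammalian cells, although it is called only as a fragment and the catalogue entry does not list a mammalian marker. Short fragments of f1 ori, ble, KanR, lacZα and other elements appear to be backbone remnants.

Expression is driven by the CMV immediate-early enhancer and promoter with a portion of CMV intron A, and an SP6 promoter lies just upstream of the coding region. The open reading frame begins with a signal peptide (named HAsp in the construct; the annotation software matches part of this region to an immunoglobulin heavy chain signal sequence), continues with the short TNFRSF12A ectodomain cloned between retained restriction sites, and is fused at its C terminus to a human IgG1 Fc, an AviTag and a 6xHis tag, ending at a bGH polyadenylation signal. The Fc carries the D265A and P329A (DAPA) substitutions, which are generally used to reduce effector functions. The Fc dimerises the ectodomain, the AviTag permits site-specific biotinylation by BirA, and the His tag supports metal-affinity purification. The plasmid belongs to a collection made for screening interactions among human cell-surface proteins. The depositor notes that some members may carry an IS4-like transposase insertion upstream of the CMV promoter, but none is annotated here.
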