Addgene plasmid #156487: pD649-HAsp-TNFRSF12A-Fc(DAPA)-AviTag-6xHis
Purpose: Mammalian expression of cell-surface protein extracellular domain fused to Fc(DAPA)-Avi-6xHis. Protein is secreted from cells.
Depositing lab: Chris Garcia. Depositing organization: Stanford University. Publication: A Human IgSF Cell-Surface Interactome Reveals a Complex Network of Protein-Protein Interactions. Wojtowicz WM, Vielmetter J, Fernandes RA, Siepe DH, Eastman CL, Chisholm GB, Cox S, Klock H, Anderson PW, Rue SM, Miller JJ, Glaser SM, Bragstad ML, Vance J, Lam AW, Lesley SA, Zinn K, Garcia KC. Cell. 2020 Aug 20;182(4):1027-1043.e17. doi: 10.1016/j.cell.2020.07.025. PubMed 32822567.
Backbone
  Vector backbone: pD649
  Backbone size w/o insert (bp): 6106
  Vector type: Mammalian Expression
Growth in bacteria
  Bacterial resistance: Ampicillin, 100 μg/mL
  Growth temperature: 37°C
  Growth strain: DH5alpha
  Copy number: High Copy
Gene/Insert
  Gene/Insert name: TNFRSF12A (alt name: TNR12+I3)
  Species: H. sapiens (human)
  Insert size (bp): 159
  Mutation: Fc region of human IgG contains D265A and P329A mutations (DAPA)
  Entrez Gene: TNFRSF12A (a.k.a. CD266, FN14, TWEAKR)
  Promoter: CMV/SP6
  Tag / fusion protein: Fc(DAPA)-AviTag-6xHis (C terminal on backbone)
  Cloning method: Restriction Enzyme; 5′ cloning site GCGGCCGC (not destroyed); 3′ cloning site GGCGCGCC (not destroyed)
  Sequencing primers: 5′ ATTTAGGTGACACTATAG; 3′ CACGTACCAGTTGAACTTCACC
Resource information
  A portion of this plasmid was derived from a plasmid made by: synthesis by ThermoFisher
Terms and licenses: Academic/Nonprofit Terms; Industry Terms: Not Available to Industry
Depositor comments: Some plasmids in this collection may have an IS4-like element ISVsa5 family transposase upstream of the CMV promoter.
How to cite: pD649-HAsp-TNFRSF12A-Fc(DAPA)-AviTag-6xHis was a gift from Chris Garcia (Addgene plasmid # 156487 ; http://n2t.net/addgene:156487 ; RRID:Addgene_156487)
